>Addgene plasmid #78135 | CD 44 pGL4basic | addgene full sequence | sequence record 146929 | Addgene assembled sequence
GGCCTAACTGGCCGGTACCTGAGCTCGCTAGCCTCGAGGGATGGGCGGATGGAAGGATATTTAGGAGGAT
GAATGAGCATGTGTGTGGAGAGAGGTGCCCATTCACACTGGCTTGAACACATGGGTTAGCTGAGCCAAAT
GCCAGCCCTATGACAGGCCATCAGTAGCTTTCCCTGAGCTGTTCTGCCAAGAAGCTAAAATTCATTCAAG
CCATGTGGACTTGTTATTGAGGGGAAAAAGAATGAGCTCTCCCTCTTTCCACTTGGAAGATTCACCAACT
CCCCACCCCTCACTCCCCACTGTGGGCACGGAGGCACTGCGCCACCCAGGGCAAGACCTCGCCCTCTCTC
CAGCTCCTCTCCCAGGATATCCAACATCCTGTGAAACCCAGAGATCTTGCTCCAGCCGGATTCAGAGAAA
TTTAGCGGGAAAGGAGAGGCCAAAGGCTGAACCCAATGGTGCAAGGTTTTACGGTTCGGTCATCCTCTGT
CCTGACGCCGCGGGGCCAGCGGGAGAAGAAAGCCAGTGCATCTCTGGGCGCAGGGGCCAGTGGGGCTCGG
AGGCACAGGCACCCCGCGACACTCCAGGTTCCCCGACCCACGTCCCTGGCAGCCCCGATTATTTACAGCC
TCAGCAGAGCACGGGGCGGGGGCAGAGGGGCCCGCCCGGGAGGGCTGCTACTTCTTAAAACCTCTGCGGG
CTGCTTAGTCACAGCCCCCCTTGCTTGGGTGTGTCCTTCGCTCGCTCCCTCCCTCCGTCTTAGGTCACTG
TTTTTCAACCTCGAATGAAAACTGCAGCCAACTTTCCGAGGCAGCCTTCATTGCCCAGCGGAAGCTTGGC
AATCCGGTACTGTTGGTAAAGCCACCATGGAAGATGCCAAAAACATTAAGAAGGGCCCAGCGCCATTCTA
CCCACTCGAAGACGGGACCGCCGGCGAGCAGCTGCACAAAGCCATGAAGCGCTACGCCCTGGTGCCCGGC
ACCATCGCCTTTACCGACGCACATATCGAGGTGGACATTACCTACGCCGAGTACTTCGAGATGAGCGTTC
GGCTGGCAGAAGCTATGAAGCGCTATGGGCTGAATACAAACCATCGGATCGTGGTGTGCAGCGAGAATAG
CTTGCAGTTCTTCATGCCCGTGTTGGGTGCCCTGTTCATCGGTGTGGCTGTGGCCCCAGCTAACGACATC
TACAACGAGCGCGAGCTGCTGAACAGCATGGGCATCAGCCAGCCCACCGTCGTATTCGTGAGCAAGAAAG
GGCTGCAAAAGATCCTCAACGTGCAAAAGAAGCTACCGATCATACAAAAGATCATCATCATGGATAGCAA
GACCGACTACCAGGGCTTCCAAAGCATGTACACCTTCGTGACTTCCCATTTGCCACCCGGCTTCAACGAG
TACGACTTCGTGCCCGAGAGCTTCGACCGGGACAAAACCATCGCCCTGATCATGAACAGTAGTGGCAGTA
CCGGATTGCCCAAGGGCGTAGCCCTACCGCACCGCACCGCTTGTGTCCGATTCAGTCATGCCCGCGACCC
CATCTTCGGCAACCAGATCATCCCCGACACCGCTATCCTCAGCGTGGTGCCATTTCACCACGGCTTCGGC
ATGTTCACCACGCTGGGCTACTTGATCTGCGGCTTTCGGGTCGTGCTCATGTACCGCTTCGAGGAGGAGC
TATTCTTGCGCAGCTTGCAAGACTATAAGATTCAATCTGCCCTGCTGGTGCCCACACTATTTAGCTTCTT
CGCTAAGAGCACTCTCATCGACAAGTACGACCTAAGCAACTTGCACGAGATCGCCAGCGGCGGGGCGCCG
CTCAGCAAGGAGGTAGGTGAGGCCGTGGCCAAACGCTTCCACCTACCAGGCATCCGCCAGGGCTACGGCC
TGACAGAAACAACCAGCGCCATTCTGATCACCCCCGAAGGGGACGACAAGCCTGGCGCAGTAGGCAAGGT
GGTGCCCTTCTTCGAGGCTAAGGTGGTGGACTTGGACACCGGTAAGACACTGGGTGTGAACCAGCGCGGC
GAGCTGTGCGTCCGTGGCCCCATGATCATGAGCGGCTACGTTAACAACCCCGAGGCTACAAACGCTCTCA
TCGACAAGGACGGCTGGCTGCACAGCGGCGACATCGCCTACTGGGACGAGGACGAGCACTTCTTCATCGT
GGACCGGCTGAAGAGCCTGATCAAATACAAGGGCTACCAGGTAGCCCCAGCCGAACTGGAGAGCATCCTG
CTGCAACACCCCAACATCTTCGACGCCGGGGTCGCCGGCCTGCCCGACGACGATGCCGGCGAGCTGCCCG
CCGCAGTCGTCGTGCTGGAACACGGTAAAACCATGACCGAGAAGGAGATCGTGGACTATGTGGCCAGCCA
GGTTACAACCGCCAAGAAGCTGCGCGGTGGTGTTGTGTTCGTGGACGAGGTGCCTAAAGGACTGACCGGC
AAGTTGGACGCCCGCAAGATCCGCGAGATTCTCATTAAGGCCAAGAAGGGCGGCAAGATCGCCGTGTAAT
AATTCTAGAGTCGGGGCGGCCGGCCGCTTCGAGCAGACATGATAAGATACATTGATGAGTTTGGACAAAC
CACAACTAGAATGCAGTGAAAAAAATGCTTTATTTGTGAAATTTGTGATGCTATTGCTTTATTTGTAACC
ATTATAAGCTGCAATAAACAAGTTAACAACAACAATTGCATTCATTTTATGTTTCAGGTTCAGGGGGAGG
TGTGGGAGGTTTTTTAAAGCAAGTAAAACCTCTACAAATGTGGTAAAATCGATAAGGATCCGTCGACCGA
TGCCCTTGAGAGCCTTCAACCCAGTCAGCTCCTTCCGGTGGGCGCGGGGCATGACTATCGTCGCCGCACT
TATGACTGTCTTCTTTATCATGCAACTCGTAGGACAGGTGCCGGCAGCGCTCTTCCGCTTCCTCGCTCAC
TGACTCGCTGCGCTCGGTCGTTCGGCTGCGGCGAGCGGTATCAGCTCACTCAAAGGCGGTAATACGGTTA
TCCACAGAATCAGGGGATAACGCAGGAAAGAACATGTGAGCAAAAGGCCAGCAAAAGGCCAGGAACCGTA
AAAAGGCCGCGTTGCTGGCGTTTTTCCATAGGCTCCGCCCCCCTGACGAGCATCACAAAAATCGACGCTC
AAGTCAGAGGTGGCGAAACCCGACAGGACTATAAAGATACCAGGCGTTTCCCCCTGGAAGCTCCCTCGTG
CGCTCTCCTGTTCCGACCCTGCCGCTTACCGGATACCTGTCCGCCTTTCTCCCTTCGGGAAGCGTGGCGC
TTTCTCATAGCTCACGCTGTAGGTATCTCAGTTCGGTGTAGGTCGTTCGCTCCAAGCTGGGCTGTGTGCA
CGAACCCCCCGTTCAGCCCGACCGCTGCGCCTTATCCGGTAACTATCGTCTTGAGTCCAACCCGGTAAGA
CACGACTTATCGCCACTGGCAGCAGCCACTGGTAACAGGATTAGCAGAGCGAGGTATGTAGGCGGTGCTA
CAGAGTTCTTGAAGTGGTGGCCTAACTACGGCTACACTAGAAGAACAGTATTTGGTATCTGCGCTCTGCT
GAAGCCAGTTACCTTCGGAAAAAGAGTTGGTAGCTCTTGATCCGGCAAACAAACCACCGCTGGTAGCGGT
GGTTTTTTTGTTTGCAAGCAGCAGATTACGCGCAGAAAAAAAGGATCTCAAGAAGATCCTTTGATCTTTT
CTACGGGGTCTGACGCTCAGTGGAACGAAAACTCACGTTAAGGGATTTTGGTCATGAGATTATCAAAAAG
GATCTTCACCTAGATCCTTTTAAATTAAAAATGAAGTTTTAAATCAATCTAAAGTATATATGAGTAAACT
TGGTCTGACAGCGGCCGCAAATGCTAAACCACTGCAGTGGTTACCAGTGCTTGATCAGTGAGGCACCGAT
CTCAGCGATCTGCCTATTTCGTTCGTCCATAGTGGCCTGACTCCCCGTCGTGTAGATCACTACGATTCGT
GAGGGCTTACCATCAGGCCCCAGCGCAGCAATGATGCCGCGAGAGCCGCGTTCACCGGCCCCCGATTTGT
CAGCAATGAACCAGCCAGCAGGGAGGGCCGAGCGAAGAAGTGGTCCTGCTACTTTGTCCGCCTCCATCCA
GTCTATGAGCTGCTGTCGTGATGCTAGAGTAAGAAGTTCGCCAGTGAGTAGTTTCCGAAGAGTTGTGGCC
ATTGCTACTGGCATCGTGGTATCACGCTCGTCGTTCGGTATGGCTTCGTTCAACTCTGGTTCCCAGCGGT
CAAGCCGGGTCACATGATCACCCATATTATGAAGAAATGCAGTCAGCTCCTTAGGGCCTCCGATCGTTGT
CAGAAGTAAGTTGGCCGCGGTGTTGTCGCTCATGGTAATGGCAGCACTACACAATTCTCTTACCGTCATG
CCATCCGTAAGATGCTTTTCCGTGACCGGCGAGTACTCAACCAAGTCGTTTTGTGAGTAGTGTATACGGC
GACCAAGCTGCTCTTGCCCGGCGTCTATACGGGACAACACCGCGCCACATAGCAGTACTTTGAAAGTGCT
CATCATCGGGAATCGTTCTTCGGGGCGGAAAGACTCAAGGATCTTGCCGCTATTGAGATCCAGTTCGATA
TAGCCCACTCTTGCACCCAGTTGATCTTCAGCATCTTTTACTTTCACCAGCGTTTCGGGGTGTGCAAAAA
CAGGCAAGCAAAATGCCGCAAAGAAGGGAATGAGTGCGACACGAAAATGTTGGATGCTCATACTCGTCCT
TTTTCAATATTATTGAAGCATTTATCAGGGTTACTAGTACGTCTCTCAAGGATAAGTAAGTAATATTAAG
GTACGGGAGGTATTGGACAGGCCGCAATAAAATATCTTTATTTTCATTACATCTGTGTGTTGGTTTTTTG
TGTGAATCGATAGTACTAACATACGCTCTCCATCAAAACAAAACGAAACAAAACAAACTAGCAAAATAGG
CTGTCCCCAGTGCAAGTGCAGGTGCCAGAACATTTCTCT
Features (pLannotate 1.2.2; 9 found; start..end, strand, type, name):
    867..2519    +  CDS            luciferase: firefly luciferase synthetic luc2 version of the luciferase gene
   2563..2684    -  polyA_signal   SV40 poly(A) signal: SV40 polyadenylation signal
   2707..2775    -  CDS            large T antigen (fragment): large T antigen from SV40 (simian virus 40)
   2791..2923    +  CDS            TcR (fragment): tetracycline efflux protein; tet; confers resistance to tetracycline
   3103..3691    -  rep_origin     ori: high-copy-number ColE1/pMB1/pBR322/pUC origin of replication
   3891..4751    -  CDS            AmpR: β-lactamase confers resistance to ampicillin, carbenicillin, and related antibiotics
   4752..4793    -  promoter       AmpR promoter (fragment): bla
   4856..4904    +  polyA_signal   poly(A) signal: synthetic polyadenylation signal
   4918..5009    +  misc_feature   pause site: RNA polymerase II transcriptional pause signal from the human α2 globin gene
