[The description below was written by a language model from this plasmid's Addgene catalogue record and pLannotate feature annotations shown in this document.]
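Description:
CD 44 pGL4basic is a firefly luciferase reporter plasmid built on Promega's promoterless pGL4 backbone and intended for transfection into mammalian cells. It is propagated in E. coli through a high-copy ColE1/pUC-type origin and selected with ampicillin via the β-lactamase (AmpR) gene. The short fragments annotated as tetracycline resistance and SV40 large T antigen are backbone remnants, not functional genes.

The insert is human CD44 sequence, cloned between HindIII and XhoI sites that were both retained. The record lists the promoter as CD44, and the sequencing primers flank the multiple cloning region upstream of the reporter. In the 5,009 nt assembled sequence, the roughly 860 nt ahead of the luciferase coding sequence carry no annotation, which fits a CD44 regulatory fragment placed there to drive the reporter. The exact boundaries and nature of the fragment are not stated in the record. Downstream lies the synthetic, codon-optimised luc2 firefly luciferase, terminated by the SV40 late polyadenylation signal. A synthetic poly(A) signal and an RNA polymerase II transcriptional pause site from the human α2-globin gene sit upstream of the cloning region. They block read-through transcription from the backbone, so that luciferase output reflects the activity of the inserted sequence.

The stated purpose is a luciferase reporter for miRNA activity, in the context of work on circulating exosomal miR-373 in breast cancer. The layout resembles a promoter reporter rather than the more common design with a 3′ UTR placed downstream of luciferase. This suggests it measures how a miRNA alters CD44-driven luciferase expression, though the record does not describe the mechanism.
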