Addgene plasmid #78135: CD 44 pGL4basic
Purpose: luciferase reporter for miRNA activity
Depositing lab: Heidi Schwarzenbach. Depositing organization: Universitaetsklinikum Hamburg-Eppendorf. Publication: Increased serum levels of circulating exosomal microRNA-373 in receptor-negative breast cancer patients. Eichelser C, Stuckrath I, Muller V, Milde-Langosch K, Wikman H, Pantel K, Schwarzenbach H. Oncotarget. 2014 Oct 30;5(20):9650-63. 10.18632/oncotarget.2520 PubMed 25333260.
Backbone
  Vector backbone: pGL4
  Backbone manufacturer: Promega
  Vector type: Mammalian Expression, Luciferase
Growth in bacteria
  Bacterial resistance: Ampicillin, 100 μg/mL
  Growth temperature: 37°C
  Growth strain: DH5alpha
  Copy number: Unknown
Gene/Insert
  Gene/Insert name: CD 44
  Species: H. sapiens (human)
  Entrez Gene: CD44 (a.k.a. CDW44, CSPG8, ECM-III, ECMR-III, H-CAM, HCELL, HUTCH-1, HUTCH-I, Hermes-1, IN, LHR, MC56, MDU2, MDU3, MIC4, Pgp1)
  Promoter: CD44
  Tag / fusion protein: luciferase (C terminal on backbone)
  Cloning method: Restriction Enzyme; 5′ cloning site HindIII (not destroyed); 3′ cloning site XhoI (not destroyed)
  Sequencing primers: 5′ RVprimer3; 3′ LucNRev
Terms and licenses: Academic/Nonprofit Terms; Industry Terms: Not Available to Industry
How to cite: CD 44 pGL4basic was a gift from Heidi Schwarzenbach (Addgene plasmid # 78135 ; http://n2t.net/addgene:78135 ; RRID:Addgene_78135)
