>Addgene plasmid #78135 | CD 44 pGL4basic | addgene partial sequence | sequence record 146918 | Luc2-Rev 5'-GCCCTTCTTAATGTTTTTG-3'
TCCGCTGGGCAATGAAGGCTGCCTCGGAAAGTTGGCTGCAGTTTTCATTCGAGGTTGAAAAACAGTGACC
TAAGACGGAGGGAGGGAGCGAGCGAAGGACACACCCAAGCAAGGGGGGCTGTGACTAAGCAGCCCGCAGA
GGTTTTAAGAAGTAGCAGCCCTCCCGGGCGGGCCCCTCTGCCCCCGCCCCGTGCTCTGCTGAGGCTGTAA
ATAATCGGGGCTGCCAGGGACGTGGGTCGGGGAACCTGGAGTGTCGCGGGGTGCCTGTGCCTCCGAGCCC
CACTGGCCCCTGCGCCCAGAGATGCACTGGCTTTCTTCTCCCGCTGGCCCCGCGGCGTCAGGACAGAGGA
TGACCGAACCGTAAAACCTTGCACCATTGGGTTCAGCCTTTGGCCTCTCCTTTCCCGCTAAATTTCTCTG
AATCCGGCTGGAGCAAGATCTCTGGGTTTCACAGGATGTTGGATATCCTGGGAGAGGAGCTGGAGAGAGG
GCGAGGTCTTGCCCTGGGTGGCGCAGTGCCTCCGTGCCCACAGTGGGGAGTGAGGGGTGGGGAGTTGGTG
AATCTTCCAAGTGGAAAGAGGGAGAGCTCATTCTTTTTCCCCTCAATAACAAGTCCACATGGCTTGAATG
AATTTTAGCTTCTTGGCAGAACAGCTCAGGGAAAGCTACTGATGGCCTGTCATAGGGCTGGCATTTGGCT
CAGCTAACCCATGTGTTCAAGCCAGTGTGAATGGGCACCTCTCTCCACACACATGCTCATTCATCCTCCT
AAATATCCTTCCATCCGCCCATCCCTCGAGGCTAGCGAGCTCAGGTACCGGCCAGTTAGGCCAGAGAAAT
GTTCTGGCACCTGCACTTGCACTGGGGACAGCCTATTTTGCTAGTTTGTTTTGTTTC
