>Addgene plasmid #78135 | CD 44 pGL4basic | addgene partial sequence | sequence record 146921 | RVprimer3 5'-CTAGCAAAATAGGCTGTCCC-3'
ACATTTCTCTGGCCTAACTGGCCGGTACCTGAGCTCGCTAGCCTCGAGGGATGGGCGGATGGAAGGATAT
TTAGGAGGATGAATGAGCATGTGTGTGGAGAGAGGTGCCCATTCACACTGGCTTGAACACATGGGTTAGC
TGAGCCAAATGCCAGCCCTATGACAGGCCATCAGTAGCTTTCCCTGAGCTGTTCTGCCAAGAAGCTAAAA
TTCATTCAAGCCATGTGGACTTGTTATTGAGGGGAAAAAGAATGAGCTCTCCCTCTTTCCACTTGGAAGA
TTCACCAACTCCCCACCCCTCACTCCCCACTGTGGGCACGGAGGCACTGCGCCACCCAGGGCAAGACCTC
GCCCTCTCTCCAGCTCCTCTCCCAGGATATCCAACATCCTGTGAAACCCAGAGATCTTGCTCCAGCCGGA
TTCAGAGAAATTTAGCGGGAAAGGAGAGGCCAAAGGCTGAACCCAATGGTGCAAGGTTTTACGGTTCGGT
CATCCTCTGTCCTGACGCCGCGGGGCCAGCGGGAGAAGAAAGCCAGTGCATCTCTGGGCGCAGGGGCCAG
TGGGGCTCGGAGGCACAGGCACCCCGCGACACTCCAGGTTCCCCGACCCACGTCCCTGGCAGCCCCGATT
ATTTACAGCCTCAGCAGAGCACGGGGCGGGGGCAGAGGGGCCCGCCCGGGAGGGCTGCTACTTCTTAAAA
CCTCTGCGGGCTGCTTAGTCACAGCCCCCCTTGCTTGGGTGTGTCCTTCGCTCGCTCCCTCCCTCCGTCT
TAGGTCACTGTTTTTCAACCTCGAATGAAAACTGCAGCCAACTTTCCGAGGCAGCCTTCATTGCCCAGCG
GAAGCTTGGCAATCCGGTACTGTTGGTAAAGCCACCATGG
